Addgene plasmid #61243: pENTR-TER+-shLKB1-Hu
Purpose: Entry clone encoding shRNA to human LKB1
Depositing lab: Reuben Shaw. Depositing organization: Salk Institute for Biological Studies. Publication: An AMPK-independent signaling pathway downstream of the LKB1 tumor suppressor controls Snail1 and metastatic potential. Goodwin JM, Svensson RU, Lou HJ, Winslow MM, Turk BE, Shaw RJ. Mol Cell. 2014 Aug 7;55(3):436-50. doi: 10.1016/j.molcel.2014.06.021. Epub 2014 Jul 17. PubMed 25042806.
Backbone
  Vector backbone: pENTR/pTER+
  Backbone manufacturer: Eric Campeau
  Vector type: ENTR clone
Growth in bacteria
  Bacterial resistance: Kanamycin, 50 μg/mL
  Growth temperature: 37°C
  Growth strain: DH5alpha
  Copy number: High Copy
Gene/Insert
  Gene/Insert name: LKB1 (alt name: STK11)
  gRNA/shRNA sequence: CGAAGAGAAGCAGAAAATG
  Species: H. sapiens (human)
  Entrez Gene: STK11 (a.k.a. LKB1, PJS, hLKB1)
  Promoter: H1/TO
  Cloning method: Restriction Enzyme; 5′ cloning site BglII (unknown if destroyed); 3′ cloning site HindIII (unknown if destroyed)
  Sequencing primers: 5′ H1
Terms and licenses: Academic/Nonprofit Terms; Industry Terms: Not Available to Industry
How to cite: pENTR-TER+-shLKB1-Hu was a gift from Reuben Shaw (Addgene plasmid # 61243 ; http://n2t.net/addgene:61243 ; RRID:Addgene_61243)
