[The description below was written by a language model from this plasmid's Addgene catalogue record.]
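Description:
pENTR-TER+-shLKB1-Hu is a Gateway-style entry clone built on the pENTR/pTER+ backbone and carrying a short hairpin RNA cassette directed against human LKB1 (STK11), the serine/threonine kinase tumor suppressor. It is propagated in standard E. coli cloning strains as a high-copy plasmid under kanamycin selection. No feature table accompanies the record, so the origin of replication and the recombination sites are not explicitly listed. As an entry clone, it would be expected to have the shRNA cassette flanked by attL sites, allowing LR recombination into a compatible destination vector such as a lentiviral or other expression backbone.

The hairpin was inserted by restriction cloning between BglII and HindIII sites, though the record does not say whether these sites survived cloning. This places it downstream of the H1/TO promoter, a version of the human H1 RNA polymerase III promoter modified to contain a tetracycline operator. In cells lacking the Tet repressor the promoter drives constitutive shRNA transcription. In cells expressing TetR, transcription is held off until tetracycline or doxycycline is added, giving inducible knockdown. The transcript folds into a hairpin that the RNAi machinery processes to silence endogenous STK11 mRNA.

The construct is mainly an intermediate for moving the H1/TO-shLKB1 cassette into destination vectors for stable or conditional depletion of LKB1 in human cells. The associated work used LKB1 loss-of-function approaches to study signalling downstream of this tumor suppressor, including AMPK-independent pathways that affect Snail1 and metastatic potential.
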