>Addgene plasmid #61243 | pENTR-TER+-shLKB1-Hu | addgene partial sequence | sequence record 107597 | H1 5'-tcgctatgtgttctgggaaa-3'
ATCTTATAAGTTCCCTATCAGTGATAGAGATCCCCGAAGAGAAGCAGAAAATGGTGTGCTGTCCCATTTT
CTGCTTCTCTTCGTTTTTGGAAAAGCTTGGTACCGAGCTCGGATCCACTAGTCCAGTGTGGTGGAATTCG
CGGCCGCACTCGAGATATCTAGACCCAGCTTTCTTGTACAAAGTTGGCATTATAAGAAAGCATTGCTTAT
CAATTTGTTGCAACGAACAGGTCACTATCAGTCAAAATAAAATCATTATTTGCCATCCAGCTGCAGCTCT
GGCCCGTGTCTCAAAATCTCTGATGTTACATTGCACAAGATAAAAATATATCATCATGAACAATAAAACT
GTCTGCTTACATAAACAGTAATACAAGGGGTGTTATGAGCCATATTCAACGGGAAACGTCGAGGCCGCGA
TTAAATTCCAACATGGATGCTGATTTATATGGGTATAAATGGGCTCGCGATAATGTCGGGCAATCAGGTG
CGACAATCTATCGCTTGTATGGGAAGCCCGATGCGCCAGAGTTGTTTCTGAAACATGGCAAAGGTAGCGT
TGCCAATGATGTTACAGATGAGATGGTCAGACTAAACTGGCTGACGGAATTTATGCCTCTTCCGACCATC
AAGCATTTTATCCGTACTCCTGATGATGCATGGTTACTCACCACTGCGATCCCCGGAAAAACAGCATTCC
AGGTATTAGAAGAATATCCTGATTCAGGTGAAAATATTGTTGATGCGCTGGCAGTGTCCCTGCGCCGGTT
GCATTCGATTCCTGTTTGTAATTGTCCTTTTAACAGCGATCGCGTATTTCGTCTCGCTCAGGCGCAATCA
CGAA
